>Addgene plasmid #164648 | RGG-mCherry-RGG-eDHFR | addgene full sequence | sequence record 327918 | Addgene NGS Result
GGGCGGGGCGGGGCCGCCTCGGGCCGGGGAGGGCTCGGGGGAGGGGCGCGGCGGCCCCCGGAGCGCCGGC
GGCTGTCGAGGCGCGGCGAGCCGCAGCCATTGCCTTTTATGGTAATCGTGCGAGAGGGCGCAGGGACTTC
CTTTGTCCCAAATCTGTGCGGAGCCGAAATCTGGGAGGCGCCGCCGCACCCCCTCTAGCGGGCGCGGGGC
GAAGCGGTGCGGCGCCGGCAGGAAGGAAATGGGCGGGGAGGGCCTTCGTGCGTCGCCGCGCCGCCGTCCC
CTTCTCCCTCTCCAGCCTCGGGGCTGTCCGCGGGGGGACGGCTGCCTTCGGGGGGGACGGGGCAGGGCGG
GGTTCGGCTTCTGGCGTGTGACCGGCGGCTCTAGAGCCTCTGCTAACCATGTTCATGCCTTCTTCTTTTT
CCTACAGCTCCTGGGCAACGTGCTGGTTATTGTGCTGTCTCATCATTTTGGCAAAGAATTGCTCGACCAC
CGGCGCGCCATGGAATCGAATCAATCTAACAACGGTGGATCGGGAAACGCAGCATTGAATCGTGGGGGCC
GTTACGTACCACCACACTTGAGAGGCGGAGATGGTGGTGCCGCCGCTGCTGCCTCAGCCGGAGGCGACGA
CAGACGCGGTGGGGCCGGGGGTGGTGGCTATCGTAGAGGTGGTGGAAATTCAGGGGGCGGCGGCGGAGGA
GGCTACGATCGTGGATACAACGACAACCGGGATGACCGTGACAATCGGGGCGGCTCCGGCGGTTATGGCC
GGGACAGAAATTACGAGGATCGCGGTTATAACGGGGGTGGTGGGGGAGGAGGCAATCGCGGCTACAATAA
TAACCGCGGTGGGGGTGGAGGCGGCTATAATCGGCAGGACCGTGGAGACGGCGGTTCTAGTAATTTCTCG
CGGGGAGGGTATAACAACAGAGATGAGGGCTCAGACAACAGAGGCTCAGGCAGATCATACAACAACGATC
GGCGCGACAATGGTGGTGACGGGGGCGGAGGCGGTTCCCTCGAGATGGTGAGCAAGGGCGAGGAGGATAA
CATGGCCATCATCAAGGAGTTCATGCGCTTCAAGGTGCACATGGAGGGCTCCGTGAACGGCCACGAGTTC
GAGATCGAGGGCGAGGGCGAGGGCCGCCCCTACGAGGGCACCCAGACCGCCAAGCTGAAGGTGACCAAGG
GTGGCCCCCTGCCCTTCGCCTGGGACATCCTGTCCCCTCAGTTCATGTACGGCTCCAAGGCCTACGTGAA
GCACCCCGCCGACATCCCCGACTACTTGAAGCTGTCCTTCCCCGAGGGCTTCAAGTGGGAGCGCGTGATG
AACTTCGAGGACGGCGGCGTGGTGACCGTGACCCAGGACTCCTCCCTGCAGGACGGCGAGTTCATCTACA
AGGTGAAGCTGCGCGGCACCAACTTCCCCTCCGACGGCCCCGTAATGCAGAAGAAGACCATGGGCTGGGA
GGCCTCCTCCGAGCGGATGTACCCCGAGGACGGCGCCCTGAAGGGCGAGATCAAGCAGAGGCTGAAGCTG
AAGGACGGCGGCCACTACGACGCTGAGGTCAAGACCACCTACAAGGCCAAGAAGCCCGTGCAGCTGCCCG
GCGCCTACAACGTCAACATCAAGTTGGACATCACCTCCCACAACGAGGACTACACCATCGTGGAACAGTA
CGAACGCGCCGAGGGCCGCCACTCCACCGGCGGCATGGACGAGCTGTACAAGGAATTCGGAGGCGGTGGA
AGCGAGTCTAATCAGAGCAATAACGGGGGTAGTGGCAATGCCGCGCTCAATCGGGGAGGCCGCTACGTGC
CTCCTCACCTCAGAGGGGGCGATGGGGGCGCCGCTGCCGCTGCGAGCGCCGGTGGCGATGATCGGCGGGG
AGGAGCGGGTGGAGGTGGTTATCGCCGAGGTGGCGGGAACAGTGGGGGTGGAGGAGGCGGTGGATATGAT
CGAGGTTACAACGACAATCGGGACGATCGAGATAACAGAGGGGGTTCAGGTGGATACGGAAGAGACAGGA
ATTACGAGGACAGAGGATACAATGGCGGAGGCGGTGGGGGAGGTAATAGAGGATACAACAATAATCGAGG
AGGCGGGGGGGGAGGGTACAATCGCCAAGACCGCGGTGATGGAGGAAGTTCTAACTTTAGCAGAGGTGGA
TACAACAATAGGGATGAAGGCTCAGACAACAGAGGTTCTGGTCGAAGCTACAATAACGACAGACGCGACA
ACGGTGGCGATGGGTACCTGGAGTCTAGAATCAGTCTGATTGCGGCGTTAGCGGTAGATCGCGTTATCGG
CATGGAAAACGCCATGCCGTGGAACCTGCCTGCCGATCTCGCCTGGTTTAAACGCAACACCTTAAATAAA
CCCGTGATTATGGGCCGCCATACCTGGGAATCAATCGGTCGTCCGTTGCCAGGACGCAAAAATATTATCC
TCAGCAGTCAACCGGGTACGGACGATCGCGTAACGTGGGTGAAGTCGGTGGATGAAGCCATCGCGGCGTG
TGGTGACGTACCAGAAATCATGGTGATTGGCGGCGGTCGCGTTTATGAACAGTTCTTGCCAAAAGCGCAA
AAACTGTATCTGACGCATATCGACGCAGAAGTGGAAGGCGACACCCATTTCCCGGATTACGAGCCGGATG
ACTGGGAATCGGTATTCAGCGAATTCCACGATGCTGATGCGCAGAACTCTCACAGCTATTGCTTTGAGAT
TCTGGAGCGGCGGGAACAAAAACTCATCTCAGAAGAGGATCTTTAATTAAGCGCTCGAGGCGGCCGCAAT
TCACTCCTCAGGTGCAGGCTGCCTATCAGAAGGTGGTGGCTGGTGTGGCCAATGCCCTGGCTCACAAATA
CCACTGAGATCTTTTTCCCTCTGCCAAAAATTATGGGGACATCATGAAGCCCCTTGAGCATCTGACTTCT
GGCTAATAAAGGAAATTTATTTTCATTGCAATAGTGTGTTGGAATTTTTTGTGTCTCTCACTCGGAAGGA
CATATGGGAGGGCAAATCATTTAAAACATCAGAATGAGTATTTGGTTTAGAGTTTGGCAACATATGCCCA
TATGCTGGCTGCCATGAACAAAGGTTGGCTATAAAGAGGTCATCAGTATATGAAACAGCCCCCTGCTGTC
CATTCCTTATTCCATAGAAAAGCCTTGACTTGAGGTTAGATTTTTTTTATATTTTGTTTTGTGTTATTTT
TTTCTTTAACATCCCTAAAATTTTCCTTACATGTTTTACTAGCCAGATTTTTCCTCCTCTCCTGACTACT
CCCAGTCATAGCTGTCCCTCTTCTCTTATGGAGATCCCTCGACCTGCACCGTCGAGCTAGCATATGGATC
CATATAACTTCGTATAATGTATGCTATACGAAGTTATTACGATACCGTCAACTTGTTTATTGCAGCTTAT
AATGGTTACAAATAAAGCAATAGCATCACAAATTTCACAAATAAAGCATTTTTTTCACTGCATTCTAGTT
GTGGTTTGTCCAAACTCATCAATGTATCTTAGGTACCCAGCTTTTGTTCCCTTTAGTGAGGGTTAATTGC
GCGCTTGGCGTAATCATGGTCATAGCTGTTTCCTGTGTGAAATTGTTATCCGCTCACAATTCCACACAAC
ATACGAGCCGGAAGCATAAAGTGTAAAGCCTGGGGTGCCTAATGAGTGAGCTAACTCACATTAATTGCGT
TGCGCTCACTGCCCGCTTTCCAGTCGGGAAACCTGTCGTGCCAGCTGCATTAATGAATCGGCCAACGCGC
GGGGAGAGGCGGTTTGCGTATTGGGCGCTCTTCCGCTTCCTCGCTCACTGACTCGCTGCGCTCGGTCGTT
CGGCTGCGGCGAGCGGTATCAGCTCACTCAAAGGCGGTAATACGGTTATCCACAGAATCAGGGGATAACG
CAGGAAAGAACATGTGAGCAAAAGGCCAGCAAAAGGCCAGGAACCGTAAAAAGGCCGCGTTGCTGGCGTT
TTTCCATAGGCTCCGCCCCCCTGACGAGCATCACAAAAATCGACGCTCAAGTCAGAGGTGGCGAAACCCG
ACAGGACTATAAAGATACCAGGCGTTTCCCCCTGGAAGCTCCCTCGTGCGCTCTCCTGTTCCGACCCTGC
CGCTTACCGGATACCTGTCCGCCTTTCTCCCTTCGGGAAGCGTGGCGCTTTCTCATAGCTCACGCTGTAG
GTATCTCAGTTCGGTGTAGGTCGTTCGCTCCAAGCTGGGCTGTGTGCACGAACCCCCCGTTCAGCCCGAC
CGCTGCGCCTTATCCGGTAACTATCGTCTTGAGTCCAACCCGGTAAGACACGACTTATCGCCACTGGCAG
CAGCCACTGGTAACAGGATTAGCAGAGCGAGGTATGTAGGCGGTGCTACAGAGTTCTTGAAGTGGTGGCC
TAACTACGGCTACACTAGAAGAACAGTATTTGGTATCTGCGCTCTGCTGAAGCCAGTTACCTTCGGAAAA
AGAGTTGGTAGCTCTTGATCCGGCAAACAAACCACCGCTGGTAGCGGTGGTTTTTTTGTTTGCAAGCAGC
AGATTACGCGCAGAAAAAAAGGATCTCAAGAAGATCCTTTGATCTTTTCTACGGGGTCTGACGCTCAGTG
GAACGAAAACTCACGTTAAGGGATTTTGGTCATGAGATTATCAAAAAGGATCTTCACCTAGATCCTTTTA
AATTAAAAATGAAGTTTTAAATCAATCTAAAGTATATATGAGTAAACTTGGTCTGACAGTTACCAATGCT
TAATCAGTGAGGCACCTATCTCAGCGATCTGTCTATTTCGTTCATCCATAGTTGCCTGACTCCCCGTCGT
GTAGATAACTACGATACGGGAGGGCTTACCATCTGGCCCCAGTGCTGCAATGATACCGCGAGACCCACGC
TCACCGGCTCCAGATTTATCAGCAATAAACCAGCCAGCCGGAAGGGCCGAGCGCAGAAGTGGTCCTGCAA
CTTTATCCGCCTCCATCCAGTCTATTAATTGTTGCCGGGAAGCTAGAGTAAGTAGTTCGCCAGTTAATAG
TTTGCGCAACGTTGTTGCCATTGCTACAGGCATCGTGGTGTCACGCTCGTCGTTTGGTATGGCTTCATTC
AGCTCCGGTTCCCAACGATCAAGGCGAGTTACATGATCCCCCATGTTGTGCAAAAAAGCGGTTAGCTCCT
TCGGTCCTCCGATCGTTGTCAGAAGTAAGTTGGCCGCAGTGTTATCACTCATGGTTATGGCAGCACTGCA
TAATTCTCTTACTGTCATGCCATCCGTAAGATGCTTTTCTGTGACTGGTGAGTACTCAACCAAGTCATTC
TGAGAATAGTGTATGCGGCGACCGAGTTGCTCTTGCCCGGCGTCAATACGGGATAATACCGCGCCACATA
GCAGAACTTTAAAAGTGCTCATCATTGGAAAACGTTCTTCGGGGCGAAAACTCTCAAGGATCTTACCGCT
GTTGAGATCCAGTTCGATGTAACCCACTCGTGCACCCAACTGATCTTCAGCATCTTTTACTTTCACCAGC
GTTTCTGGGTGAGCAAAAACAGGAAGGCAAAATGCCGCAAAAAAGGGAATAAGGGCGACACGGAAATGTT
GAATACTCATACTCTTCCTTTTTCAATATTATTGAAGCATTTATCAGGGTTATTGTCTCATGAGCGGATA
CATATTTGAATGTATTTAGAAAAATAAACAAATAGGGGTTCCGCGCACATTTCCCCGAAAAGTGCCAAGC
TTAATAAACACGGAAGGAGACAATACCGGAAGGAACCCGCGCTATGACGGCAATAAAAAGACAGAATAAA
ACGCACGGGTGTTGGGTCGTTTGTTCATAAACGCGGGGTTCGGTCCCAGGGCTGGCACTCTGTCGATACC
CCACCGAGACCCCATTGGGGCCAATACGCCCGCGTTTCTTCCTTTTCCCCACCCCACCCCCCAAGTTCGG
GTGAAGGCCCAGGGCTCGCAGCCAACGTCGGGGCGGCAGGCCCTGCCATAGCCACTGGCCCCGTGGGTTA
GGGACGGGGTCCCCCATTCGAGAATAAATAACTTCGTATAAAGTATCCTATACGAAGTTATCACCATGAC
CGAGTACAAGCCCACGGTGCGCCTCGCCACCCGCGACGACGTCCCCCGGGCCGTACGCACCCTCGCCGCC
GCGTTCGCCGACTACCCCGCCACGCGCCACACCGTCGACCCGGACCGCCACATCGAGCGGGTCACCGAGC
TGCAAGAACTCTTCCTCACGCGCGTCGGGCTCGACATCGGCAAGGTGTGGGTCGCGGACGACGGCGCCGC
GGTGGCGGTCTGGACCACGCCGGAGAGCGTCGAAGCGGGGGCGGTGTTCGCCGAGATCGGCCCGCGCATG
GCCGAGTTGAGCGGTTCCCGGCTGGCCGCGCAGCAACAGATGGAAGGCCTCCTGGCGCCGCACCGGCCCA
AGGAGCCCGCGTGGTTCCTGGCCACCGTCGGCGTCTCGCCCGACCACCAGGGCAAGGGTCTGGGCAGCGC
CGTCGTGCTCCCCGGAGTGGAGGCGGCCGAGCGCGCCGGGGTGCCCGCCTTCCTGGAGACCTCCGCGCCC
CGCAACCTCCCCTTCTACGAGCGGCTCGGCTTCACCGTCACCGCCGACGTCGAGGTGCCCGAAGGACCGC
GCACCTGGTGCATGACCCGCAAGCCCGGTGCCTGACGCCCGCCCCACGACCCGCAGCGCCCGACCGAAAG
GAGCGCACGACCCCATGGCTCCGACCGAAGCCACCCGGGGCGGCCCCGCCGACCCCGCACCCGCCCCCGA
GGCCCACCGACTCTAGAGCTCGCTGATCAGCCTCGACTGTGCCTTCTAGTTGCCAGCCATCTGTTGTTTG
CCCCTCCCCCGTGCCTTCCTTGACCCTGGAAGGTGCCACTCCCACTGTCCTTTCCTAATAAAATGAGGAA
ATTGCATCGCATTGTCTGAGTAGGTGTCATTCTATTCTGGGGGGTGGGGTGGGGCAGGACAGCAAGGGGG
AGGATTGGGAAGACAATAGCACTAGTTATTAATAGTAATCAATTACGGGGTCATTAGTTCATAGCCCATA
TATGGAGTTCCGCGTTACATAACTTACGGTAAATGGCCCGCCTGGCTGACCGCCCAACGACCCCCGCCCA
TTGACGTCAATAATGACGTATGTTCCCATAGTAACGCCAATAGGGACTTTCCATTGACGTCAATGGGTGG
AGTATTTACGGTAAACTGCCCACTTGGCAGTACATCAAGTGTATCATATGCCAAGTACGCCCCCTATTGA
CGTCAATGACGGTAAATGGCCCGCCTGGCATTATGCCCAGTACATGACCTTATGGGACTTTCCTACTTGG
CAGTACATCTACGTATTAGTCATCGCTATTACCATGGTCGAGGTGAGCCCCACGTTCTGCTTCACTCTCC
CCATCTCCCCCCCCTCCCCACCCCCAATTTTGTATTTATTTATTTTTTAATTATTTTGTGCAGCGATGGG
GGCGGGGGGGGNNNNNNNNGCGCCAGGCGGGGCGGGGCGGGGCGAGGGGCGGGGCGGGGCGAGGCGGAGA
GGTGCGGCGGCAGCCAATCAGAGCGGCGCGCTCCGAAAGTTTCCTTTTATGGCGAGGCGGCGGCGGCGGC
GGCCCTATAAAAAGCGAAGCGCGCGGCGGGCGGGAGTCGCTGCGCGCTGCCTTCGCCCCGTGCCCCGCTC
CGCCGCCGCCTCGCGCCGCCCGCCCCGGCTCTGACTGACCGCGTTACTCCCACAGGTGAGCGGGCGGGAC
GGCCCTTCTCCTCCGGGCTGTAATTAGCGCTTGGTTTAATGACGGCTTGTTTCTTTTCTGTGGCTGCGTG
AAAGCCTTGAGGGGCTCCGGGAGGGCCCTTTGTGCGGGGGGAGCGGCTCGGGGGGTGCGTGCGTGTGTGT
GTGCGTGGGGAGCGCCGCGTGCGGCTCCGCGCTGCCCGGCGGCTGTGAGCGCTGCGGGCGCGGCGCGGGG
CTTTGTGCGCTCCGCAGTGTGCGCGAGGGGAGCGCGGCCGGGGGCGGTGCCCCGCGGTGCGGGGGGGGCT
GCGAGGGGAACAAAGGCTGCGTGCGGGGTGTGTGCGTGGGGGGGTGAGCAGGGGGTGTGGGCGCGTCGGT
CGGGCTGCAACCCCCCCTGCACCCCCCTCCCCGAGTTGCTGAGCACGGCCCGGCTTCGGGTGCGGGGCTC
CGTACGGGGCGTGGCGCGGGGCTCGCCGTGCCGGGCGGGGGGTGGCGGCAGGTGGGGGTGCC
Features (pLannotate 1.2.2; 25 found; start..end, strand, type, name):
    500..1003    +  CDS            laf-1 (fragment): DDX3_CAEEL - Experimental evidence at protein level: Swiss-Prot protein existence level 1. Multifunctional ATP-dependent RNA helicase (PubMed:27546789). Plays a role in RNA remodeling, but is not required for RNA unwinding (PubMed:27546789). Binds to RNA in a concentration-dependent manner to stimulate annealing between two complementary strands of RNA (PubMed:26015579, PubMed:27546789). This process is also dependent upon ATP; ATP reduces binding to RNA and subsequently diminishes RNA annealing (PubMed:27546789). Involved in many cellular processes, which do not necessarily require its ATPase
   1025..1732    +  CDS            mCherry: mCherry is a basic (constitutively fluorescent) red fluorescent protein published in 2004, derived from Discosoma sp.. It is reported to be a very rapidly-maturing monomer with low acid sensitivity.
   1754..2254    +  CDS            laf-1 (fragment): DDX3_CAEEL - Experimental evidence at protein level: Swiss-Prot protein existence level 1. Multifunctional ATP-dependent RNA helicase (PubMed:27546789). Plays a role in RNA remodeling, but is not required for RNA unwinding (PubMed:27546789). Binds to RNA in a concentration-dependent manner to stimulate annealing between two complementary strands of RNA (PubMed:26015579, PubMed:27546789). This process is also dependent upon ATP; ATP reduces binding to RNA and subsequently diminishes RNA annealing (PubMed:27546789). Involved in many cellular processes, which do not necessarily require its ATPase
   2270..2743    +  CDS            ecDHFR: E. coli dihydrofolate reductase; folA
   2797..2874    +  CDS            HBB (fragment): HBB_PONPY - Experimental evidence at transcript level: Swiss-Prot protein existence level 2. Involved in oxygen transport from the lung to the various peripheral tissues. From Pongo pygmaeus (Bornean orangutan).
   2945..3000    +  polyA_signal   β-globin poly(A) signal: rabbit β-globin polyadenylation signal (Gil and Proudfoot, 1987)
   3364..3397    -  protein_bind   loxP: Cre-mediated recombination occurs in the 8-bp core sequence (GCATACAT). Cre recombinase
   3410..3531    +  polyA_signal   SV40 poly(A) signal: SV40 polyadenylation signal
   3550..3568    -  promoter       T3 promoter: promoter for bacteriophage T3 RNA polymerase
   3613..3629    -  protein_bind   lac operator: The lac repressor binds to the lac operator to inhibit transcription in E. coli. This inhibition can be relieved by adding lactose or isopropyl-β-D-thiogalactopyranoside (IPTG). lac repressor encoded by lacI
   3637..3667    -  promoter       lac promoter: promoter for the E. coli lac operon
   3682..3703    -  protein_bind   CAP binding site: CAP binding activates transcription in the presence of cAMP. E. coli catabolite activator protein
   3716..3808    -  CDS            lacI (fragment): lac repressor; lacI; The lac repressor binds to the lac operator to inhibit transcription in E. coli. This inhibition can be relieved by adding lactose or isopropyl-β-D-thiogalactopyranoside (IPTG).
   3991..4579    -  rep_origin     ori: high-copy-number ColE1/pMB1/pBR322/pUC origin of replication
   4750..5610    -  CDS            AmpR: β-lactamase; bla; confers resistance to ampicillin, carbenicillin, and related antibiotics
   5611..5715    -  promoter       AmpR promoter: bla
   5788..5836    +  polyA_signal   HSV TK poly(A) signal: herpes simplex virus thymidine kinase polyadenylation signal (Cole and Stacy, 1985)
   5927..5943    -  polyA_signal   bGH poly(A) signal (fragment): bovine growth hormone polyadenylation signal
   6048..6081    -  protein_bind   lox2272: Cre-mediated recombination occurs in the 8-bp core sequence (GGATACTT). lox2272 sites are compatible with each other, but incompatible with loxP or loxN sites (Lee and Saito, 1988). Cre recombinase
   6086..6685    +  CDS            PuroR: puromycin N-acetyltransferase; pac from Streptomyces alboniger; confers resistance to puromycin
   6735..6800    +  CDS            dmpM (fragment): DMPM_STRAD - Protein inferred from homology: Swiss-Prot protein existence level 3. From Streptomyces alboniger.
   6827..6938    +  polyA_signal   bGH poly(A) signal: bovine growth hormone polyadenylation signal
   7083..7386    +  enhancer       CMV enhancer: human cytomegalovirus immediate early enhancer
   7388..7662    +  promoter       chicken β-actin promoter: No description available
   7663..427     +  intron         chimeric intron (across the origin): chimera between introns from chicken β-actin and rabbit β-globin
