[The description below was written by a language model from this plasmid's Addgene catalogue record and pLannotate feature annotations shown in this document.]
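Description:
RGG-mCherry-RGG-eDHFR is a mammalian expression plasmid of about 8.25 kb built on a recombinase-mediated cassette exchange (RMCE) backbone. It is propagated in E. coli through a high-copy ColE1/pUC-type origin with ampicillin selection (AmpR under its own bla promoter). Remnants of a standard cloning vector, including lac promoter/operator elements and a T3 promoter, lie next to the origin.

The payload is a single fusion open reading frame driven by the CAG promoter, annotated here as the CMV enhancer, chicken β-actin promoter and chimeric β-actin/β-globin intron, which spans the numbering origin. The frame encodes, in order, an RGG domain, mCherry, a second RGG domain and E. coli dihydrofolate reductase (eDHFR), and it ends at a rabbit β-globin polyadenylation signal. RGG is the arginine/glycine-rich domain of the P granule protein LAF-1. The feature table matches both copies to the C. elegans LAF-1 protein, although the catalogue lists the insert species as human.

A lox2272 site sits immediately upstream of a puromycin resistance gene with a bGH polyadenylation signal. No promoter is annotated for this gene. A loxP site lies downstream of the fusion cassette. Because these two lox sites are incompatible with each other, Cre can exchange the segment between them (PuroR plus the CAG-driven fusion) into a matching genomic acceptor locus, and integrants can then be selected with puromycin.

The stated purpose is simply two RGG domains tagged with mCherry and eDHFR. mCherry makes the protein visible by fluorescence, and eDHFR is commonly used as a handle for trimethoprim-based chemical dimerizers. The associated publication concerns nuclear body phase separation and telomere clustering in ALT cancer cells, but the record does not describe the specific experimental use.
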