Addgene plasmid #164648: RGG-mCherry-RGG-eDHFR
Purpose: Two RGG domains tagged with mCherry and eDHFR
Depositing lab: Michael Lampson & Huaiying Zhang. Depositing organization: University of Pennsylvania. Publication: Nuclear body phase separation drives telomere clustering in ALT cancer cells. Zhang H, Zhao R, Tones J, Liu M, Dilley RL, Chenoweth DM, Greenberg RA, Lampson MA. Mol Biol Cell. 2020 Aug 15;31(18):2048-2056. doi: 10.1091/mbc.E19-10-0589. Epub 2020 Jun 24. PubMed 32579423.
Backbone
  Vector backbone: RMCE
  Backbone size w/o insert (bp): 7252
  Total vector size (bp): 8254
  Vector type: Mammalian Expression, Cre/Lox
  Selectable markers: Puromycin
Growth in bacteria
  Bacterial resistance: Ampicillin, 100 μg/mL
  Growth temperature: 37°C
  Growth strain: DH5alpha
  Copy number: Unknown
Gene/Insert
  Gene/Insert name: RGG (alt name: arginine/glycine rich domain from the P granule component LAF-1)
  Species: H. sapiens (human)
  Insert size (bp): 501
  Promoter: CAG
  Cloning method: Restriction Enzyme; 5′ cloning site AscI (not destroyed); 3′ cloning site FseI (destroyed during cloning)
  Sequencing primers: 5′ cttctggcgtgtgaccggcggctc; 3′ CCCTCGATCTCGAACTCGTGG
Terms and licenses: Academic/Nonprofit Terms; Industry Terms: Not Available to Industry
Depositor comments: RGG is from Benjamin Schuster lab
How to cite: RGG-mCherry-RGG-eDHFR was a gift from Michael Lampson & Huaiying Zhang (Addgene plasmid # 164648 ; http://n2t.net/addgene:164648 ; RRID:Addgene_164648)
